Addgene plasmid #82231: pDONR223_MAPK13_WT
Purpose: Gateway Donor vector containing MAPK13 , part of the Target Accelerator Plasmid Collection.
Depositing lab: Jesse Boehm & William Hahn & David Root. Depositing organization: Broad Institute. Publication: Systematic Functional Interrogation of Rare Cancer Variants Identifies Oncogenic Alleles. Kim E, Ilic N, Shrestha Y, Zou L, Kamburov A, Zhu C, Yang X, Lubonja R, Tran N, Nguyen C, Lawrence MS, Piccioni F, Bagul M, Doench JG, Chouinard CR, Wu X, Hogstrom L, Natoli T, Tamayo P, Horn H, Corsello SM, Lage K, Root DE, Subramanian A, Golub TR, Getz G, Boehm JS, Hahn WC. Cancer Discov. 2016 Jul;6(7):714-26. doi: 10.1158/2159-8290.CD-16-0160. Epub 2016 May 4. PubMed 27147599.
Backbone
  Vector backbone: pDONR223
  Backbone manufacturer: Invitrogen
  Backbone size w/o insert (bp): 2790
  Vector type: Gateway Entry vector
Growth in bacteria
  Bacterial resistance: Spectinomycin, 50 μg/mL
  Growth temperature: 37°C
  Growth strain: DH5alpha
  Copy number: High Copy
Gene/Insert
  Gene/Insert name: MAPK13
  Species: H. sapiens (human)
  Mutation: WT
  GenBank ID: NM_002754.4
  Entrez Gene: MAPK13 (a.k.a. MAPK 13, MAPK-13, PRKM13, SAPK4, p38delta)
  Promoter: None
  Cloning method: Gateway Cloning
  Sequencing primers: 5′ M13pUC-fwd; 3′ M13-Rev
Terms and licenses: Academic/Nonprofit Terms; Industry Terms: Not Available to Industry
Depositor comments: Open state: NO stop codon immediately follows insert. Supporting reference: Systematic morphological profiling of human gene and allele function via Cell Painting. Rohban MH, et al. Elife. 2017, Mar 18;6. pii: e24060. PubMed PMID 28315521
How to cite: pDONR223_MAPK13_WT was a gift from Jesse Boehm & William Hahn & David Root (Addgene plasmid # 82231 ; http://n2t.net/addgene:82231 ; RRID:Addgene_82231)
