[The description below was written by a language model from this plasmid's Addgene catalogue record and pLannotate feature annotations shown in this document.]
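Description:
pDONR223_MAPK13_WT is a Gateway entry clone built on the Invitrogen pDONR223 backbone. It carries the wild-type human MAPK13 open reading frame, also known as p38delta or SAPK4, and belongs to the Target Accelerator Plasmid Collection. It is a bacterial propagation plasmid rather than an expression vector. It replicates in E. coli from a high-copy ColE1/pUC-type origin and is selected with spectinomycin through the aadA (SmR) aminoglycoside adenylyltransferase gene. A fragment of a class 1 integron Pc promoter and a remnant of a gentamicin resistance gene lie just upstream of this marker. The annotation also picks up short lacZα and lacI fragments and rrnB T1 and T2 terminators, which are backbone remnants that help insulate the cloning region from read-through transcription.

The MAPK13 coding sequence encodes one of the four p38 MAP kinases, serine/threonine kinases that respond to proinflammatory cytokines and physical stress. It is flanked by two attL recombination sites, which the automated annotation labels attL3 and attL2. These sites allow the ORF to be moved by an LR Clonase reaction into any compatible Gateway destination vector. The record lists no promoter for the insert. The only nearby promoter is a T7 promoter just beyond the downstream attL site, on the reverse strand and pointing back towards the insert, so it would give antisense transcripts. The clone is in the "open" configuration, with no stop codon immediately after the insert, so the ORF can be fused in frame to C-terminal tags supplied by the destination vector. Within the collection, this wild-type clone is a source of MAPK13 for making expression constructs. The associated work concerns functional testing of rare cancer variants and morphological profiling of gene and allele function, where a wild-type clone would plausibly serve as the reference for mutant alleles.
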