Features (pLannotate 1.2.2; 12 found; start..end, strand, type, name):
     38..74      -  CDS            lacZα (fragment): LacZα fragment of β-galactosidase; lacZ fragment
     91..186     +  protein_bind   attL3: mutant version of attL; recombination site for the Gateway® LR reaction LR Clonase™
    189..1283    +  CDS            MAPK13: MK13_HUMAN - Also known as PRKM13, SAPK4. Experimental evidence at protein level: Swiss-Prot protein existence level 1. Serine/threonine kinase which acts as an essential component of the MAP kinase signal transduction pathway. MAPK13 is one of the four p38 MAPKs which play an important role in the cascades of cellular responses evoked by extracellular stimuli such as proinflammatory cytokines or physical stress leading to direct activation of transcription factors such as ELK1 and ATF2. Accordingly, p38 MAPKs phosphorylate a broad range of proteins and it has been estimated that they may have
   1285..1384    -  protein_bind   attL2: mutant version of attL; recombination site for the Gateway® LR reaction LR Clonase™
   1402..1420    -  promoter       T7 promoter: promoter for bacteriophage T7 RNA polymerase
   1610..1633    +  promoter       Pc promoter (fragment): intI1 (promoter lies within the coding sequence); class 1 integron promoter
   1809..1865    +  CDS            GmR (fragment): gentamycin acetyltransferase; aacC1; confers resistance to gentamycin
   1872..2663    +  CDS            SmR: aminoglycoside adenylyltransferase (Murphy, 1985); aadA; confers resistance to spectinomycin and streptomycin
   2756..3344    +  rep_origin     ori: high-copy-number ColE1/pMB1/pBR322/pUC origin of replication
   3527..3619    +  CDS            lacI (fragment): lac repressor; lacI; The lac repressor binds to the lac operator to inhibit transcription in E. coli. This inhibition can be relieved by adding lactose or isopropyl-β-D-thiogalactopyranoside (IPTG).
   3674..3701    -  terminator     rrnB T2 terminator: transcription terminator T2 from the E. coli rrnB gene
   3833..3876    +  terminator     rrnB T1 terminator: Escherichia coli rrnB; transcription terminator T1 from the E. coli rrnB gene
>Addgene plasmid #82231 | pDONR223_MAPK13_WT | addgene full sequence | sequence record 164944 | Addgene NGS result
GGCAGTTCCCTACTCTCGCGTTAACGCTAGCATGGATGTTTTCCCAGTCACGACGTTGTAAAACGACGGC
CAGTCTTAAGCTCGGGCCCCAAATAATGATTTTATTTTGACTGATAGTGACCTGTTCGTTGCAACAAATT
GATGAGCAATGCTTTTTTATAATGCCAACTTTGTACAAAAAAGTTGGCATGAGCCTCATCCGGAAAAAGG
GCTTCTACAAGCAGGACGTCAACAAGACCGCCTGGGAGCTGCCCAAGACCTACGTGTCCCCGACGCACGT
CGGCAGCGGGGCCTATGGCTCCGTGTGCTCGGCCATCGACAAGCGGTCAGGGGAGAAGGTGGCCATCAAG
AAGCTGAGCCGACCCTTTCAGTCCGAGATCTTCGCCAAGCGCGCCTACCGGGAGCTGCTGCTGCTGAAGC
ACATGCAGCATGAGAACGTCATTGGGCTCCTGGATGTCTTCACCCCAGCCTCCTCCCTGCGCAACTTCTA
TGACTTCTACCTGGTGATGCCCTTCATGCAGACGGATCTGCAGAAGATCATGGGGATGGAGTTCAGTGAG
GAGAAGATCCAGTACCTGGTGTATCAGATGCTCAAAGGCCTTAAGTACATCCACTCTGCTGGGGTCGTGC
ACAGGGACCTGAAGCCAGGCAACCTGGCTGTGAATGAGGACTGTGAACTGAAGATTCTGGATTTTGGGCT
GGCGCGACATGCAGACGCCGAGATGACTGGCTACGTGGTGACCCGCTGGTACCGAGCCCCCGAGGTGATC
CTCAGCTGGATGCACTACAACCAGACAGTGGACATCTGGTCTGTGGGCTGTATCATGGCAGAGATGCTGA
CAGGGAAAACTCTGTTCAAGGGGAAAGATTACCTGGACCAGCTGACCCAGATCCTGAAAGTGACCGGGGT
GCCTGGCACGGAGTTTGTGCAGAAGCTGAACGACAAAGCGGCCAAATCCTACATCCAGTCCCTGCCACAG
ACCCCCAGGAAGGATTTCACTCAGCTGTTCCCACGGGCCAGCCCCCAGGCTGCGGACCTGCTGGAGAAGA
TGCTGGAGCTAGACGTGGACAAGCGCCTGACGGCCGCGCAGGCCCTCACCCATCCCTTCTTTGAACCCTT
CCGGGACCCTGAGGAAGAGACGGAGGCCCAGCAGCCGTTTGATGATTCCTTAGAACACGAGAAACTCACA
GTGGATGAATGGAAGCAGCACATCTACAAGGAGATTGTGAACTTCAGCCCCATTGCCCGGAAGGACTCAC
GGCGCCGGAGTGGCATGAAGCTGTACCCAACTTTCTTGTACAAAGTTGGCATTATAAGAAAGCATTGCTT
ATCAATTTGTTGCAACGAACAGGTCACTATCAGTCAAAATAAAATCATTATTTGCCATCCAGCTGATATC
CCCTATAGTGAGTCGTATTACATGGTCATAGCTGTTTCCTGGCAGCTCTGGCCCGTGTCTCAAAATCTCT
GATGTTACATTGCACAAGATAAAAATATATCATCATGCCTCCTCTAGACCAGCCAGGACAGAAATGCCTC
GACTTCGCTGCTACCCAAGGTTGCCGGGTGACGCACACCGTGGAAACGGATGAAGGCACGAACCCAGTGG
ACATAAGCCTGTTCGGTTCGTAAGCTGTAATGCAAGTAGCGTATGCGCTCACGCAACTGGTCCAGAACCT
TGACCGAACGCAGCGGTGGTAACGGCGCAGTGGCGGTTTTCATGGCTTGTTATGACTGTTTTTTTGGGGT
ACAGTCTATGCCTCGGGCATCCAAGCAGCAAGCGCGTTACGCCGTGGGTCGATGTTTGATGTTATGGAGC
AGCAACGATGTTACGCAGCAGGGCAGTCGCCCTAAAACAAAGTTAAACATTATGAGGGAAGCGGTGATCG
CCGAAGTATCGACTCAACTATCAGAGGTAGTTGGCGTCATCGAGCGCCATCTCGAACCGACGTTGCTGGC
CGTACATTTGTACGGCTCCGCAGTGGATGGCGGCCTGAAGCCACACAGTGATATTGATTTGCTGGTTACG
GTGACCGTAAGGCTTGATGAAACAACGCGGCGAGCTTTGATCAACGACCTTTTGGAAACTTCGGCTTCCC
CTGGAGAGAGCGAGATTCTCCGCGCTGTAGAAGTCACCATTGTTGTGCACGACGACATCATTCCGTGGCG
TTATCCAGCTAAGCGCGAACTGCAATTTGGAGAATGGCAGCGCAATGACATTCTTGCAGGTATCTTCGAG
CCAGCCACGATCGACATTGATCTGGCTATCTTGCTGACAAAAGCAAGAGAACATAGCGTTGCCTTGGTAG
GTCCAGCGGCGGAGGAACTCTTTGATCCGGTTCCTGAACAGGATCTATTTGAGGCGCTAAATGAAACCTT
AACGCTATGGAACTCGCCGCCCGACTGGGCTGGCGATGAGCGAAATGTAGTGCTTACGTTGTCCCGCATT
TGGTACAGCGCAGTAACCGGCAAAATCGCGCCGAAGGATGTCGCTGCCGACTGGGCAATGGAGCGCCTGC
CGGCCCAGTATCAGCCCGTCATACTTGAAGCTAGACAGGCTTATCTTGGACAAGAAGAAGATCGCTTGGC
CTCGCGCGCAGATCAGTTGGAAGAATTTGTCCACTACGTGAAAGGCGAGATCACCAAGGTAGTCGGCAAA
TAACCCTCGAGCCACCCATGACCAAAATCCCTTAACGTGAGTTACGCGTCGTTCCACTGAGCGTCAGACC
CCGTAGAAAAGATCAAAGGATCTTCTTGAGATCCTTTTTTTCTGCGCGTAATCTGCTGCTTGCAAACAAA
AAAACCACCGCTACCAGCGGTGGTTTGTTTGCCGGATCAAGAGCTACCAACTCTTTTTCCGAAGGTAACT
GGCTTCAGCAGAGCGCAGATACCAAATACTGTTCTTCTAGTGTAGCCGTAGTTAGGCCACCACTTCAAGA
ACTCTGTAGCACCGCCTACATACCTCGCTCTGCTAATCCTGTTACCAGTGGCTGCTGCCAGTGGCGATAA
GTCGTGTCTTACCGGGTTGGACTCAAGACGATAGTTACCGGATAAGGCGCAGCGGTCGGGCTGAACGGGG
GGTTCGTGCACACAGCCCAGCTTGGAGCGAACGACCTACACCGAACTGAGATACCTACAGCGTGAGCTAT
GAGAAAGCGCCACGCTTCCCGAAGGGAGAAAGGCGGACAGGTATCCGGTAAGCGGCAGGGTCGGAACAGG
AGAGCGCACGAGGGAGCTTCCAGGGGGAAACGCCTGGTATCTTTATAGTCCTGTCGGGTTTCGCCACCTC
TGACTTGAGCGTCGATTTTTGTGATGCTCGTCAGGGGGGCGGAGCCTATGGAAAAACGCCAGCAACGCGG
CCTTTTTACGGTTCCTGGCCTTTTGCTGGCCTTTTGCTCACATGTTCTTTCCTGCGTTATCCCCTGATTC
TGTGGATAACCGTATTACCGCCTTTGAGTGAGCTGATACCGCTCGCCGCAGCCGAACGACCGAGCGCAGC
GAGTCAGTGAGCGAGGAAGCGGAAGAGCGCCCAATACGCAAACCGCCTCTCCCCGCGCGTTGGCCGATTC
ATTAATGCAGCTGGCACGACAGGTTTCCCGACTGGAAAGCGGGCAGTGAGCGCAACGCAATTAATACGCG
TACCGCTAGCCAGGAAGAGTTTGTAGAAACGCAAAAAGGCCATCCGTCAGGATGGCCTTCTGCTTAGTTT
GATGCCTGGCAGTTTATGGCGGGCGTCCTGCCCGCCACCCTCCGGGCCGTTGCTTCACAACGTTCAAATC
CGCTCCCGGCGGATTTGTCCTACTCAGGAGAGCGTTCACCGACAAACAACAGATAAAACGAAAGGCCCAG
TCTTCCGACTGAGCCTTTCGTTTTATTTGATGCCT
