>Addgene plasmid #82231 | pDONR223_MAPK13_WT | depositor partial sequence | sequence record 155602 | Insert sequence
ATGAGCCTCATCCGGAAAAAGGGCTTCTACAAGCAGGACGTCAACAAGACCGCCTGGGAGCTGCCCAAGA
CCTACGTGTCCCCGACGCACGTCGGCAGCGGGGCCTATGGCTCCGTGTGCTCGGCCATCGACAAGCGGTC
AGGGGAGAAGGTGGCCATCAAGAAGCTGAGCCGACCCTTTCAGTCCGAGATCTTCGCCAAGCGCGCCTAC
CGGGAGCTGCTGCTGCTGAAGCACATGCAGCATGAGAACGTCATTGGGCTCCTGGATGTCTTCACCCCAG
CCTCCTCCCTGCGCAACTTCTATGACTTCTACCTGGTGATGCCCTTCATGCAGACGGATCTGCAGAAGAT
CATGGGGATGGAGTTCAGTGAGGAGAAGATCCAGTACCTGGTGTATCAGATGCTCAAAGGCCTTAAGTAC
ATCCACTCTGCTGGGGTCGTGCACAGGGACCTGAAGCCAGGCAACCTGGCTGTGAATGAGGACTGTGAAC
TGAAGATTCTGGATTTTGGGCTGGCGCGACATGCAGACGCCGAGATGACTGGCTACGTGGTGACCCGCTG
GTACCGAGCCCCCGAGGTGATCCTCAGCTGGATGCACTACAACCAGACAGTGGACATCTGGTCTGTGGGC
TGTATCATGGCAGAGATGCTGACAGGGAAAACTCTGTTCAAGGGGAAAGATTACCTGGACCAGCTGACCC
AGATCCTGAAAGTGACCGGGGTGCCTGGCACGGAGTTTGTGCAGAAGCTGAACGACAAAGCGGCCAAATC
CTACATCCAGTCCCTGCCACAGACCCCCAGGAAGGATTTCACTCAGCTGTTCCCACGGGCCAGCCCCCAG
GCTGCGGACCTGCTGGAGAAGATGCTGGAGCTAGACGTGGACAAGCGCCTGACGGCCGCGCAGGCCCTCA
CCCATCCCTTCTTTGAACCCTTCCGGGACCCTGAGGAAGAGACGGAGGCCCAGCAGCCGTTTGATGATTC
CTTAGAACACGAGAAACTCACAGTGGATGAATGGAAGCAGCACATCTACAAGGAGATTGTGAACTTCAGC
CCCATTGCCCGGAAGGACTCACGGCGCCGGAGTGGCATGAAGCTG
